>Addgene plasmid #142666 | TFORF0623 | addgene full sequence | sequence record 397759 | Addgene NGS Result
TTAATGTAGTCTTATGCAATACTCTTGTAGTCTTGCAACATGGTAACGATGAGTTAGCAACATGCCTTAC
AAGGAGAGAAAAAGCACCGTGCATGCCGATTGGTGGAAGTAAGGTGGTACGATCGTGCCTTATTAGGAAG
GCAACAGACGGGTCTGACATGGATTGGACGAACCACTGAATTGCCGCATTGCAGAGATATTGTATTTAAG
TGCCTAGCTCGATACATAAACGGGTCTCTCTGGTTAGACCAGATCTGAGCCTGGGAGCTCTCTGGCTAAC
TAGGGAACCCACTGCTTAAGCCTCAATAAAGCTTGCCTTGAGTGCTTCAAGTAGTGTGTGCCCGTCTGTT
GTGTGACTCTGGTAACTAGAGATCCCTCAGACCCTTTTAGTCAGTGTGGAAAATCTCTAGCAGTGGCGCC
CGAACAGGGACTTGAAAGCGAAAGGGAAACCAGAGGAGCTCTCTCGACGCAGGACTCGGCTTGCTGAAGC
GCGCACGGCAAGAGGCGAGGGGCGGCGACTGGTGAGTACGCCAAAAATTTTGACTAGCGGAGGCTAGAAG
GAGAGAGATGGGTGCGAGAGCGTCAGTATTAAGCGGGGGAGAATTAGATCGCGATGGGAAAAAATTCGGT
TAAGGCCAGGGGGAAAGAAAAAATATAAATTAAAACATATAGTATGGGCAAGCAGGGAGCTAGAACGATT
CGCAGTTAATCCTGGCCTGTTAGAAACATCAGAAGGCTGTAGACAAATACTGGGACAGCTACAACCATCC
CTTCAGACAGGATCAGAAGAACTTAGATCATTATATAATACAGTAGCAACCCTCTATTGTGTGCATCAAA
GGATAGAGATAAAAGACACCAAGGAAGCTTTAGACAAGATAGAGGAAGAGCAAAACAAAAGTAAGACCAC
CGCACAGCAAGCGGCCGCTGATCTTCAGACCTGGAGGAGGAGATATGAGGGACAATTGGAGAAGTGAATT
ATATAAATATAAAGTAGTAAAAATTGAACCATTAGGAGTAGCACCCACCAAGGCAAAGAGAAGAGTGGTG
CAGAGAGAAAAAAGAGCAGTGGGAATAGGAGCTTTGTTCCTTGGGTTCTTGGGAGCAGCAGGAAGCACTA
TGGGCGCAGCGTCAATGACGCTGACGGTACAGGCCAGACAATTATTGTCTGGTATAGTGCAGCAGCAGAA
CAATTTGCTGAGGGCTATTGAGGCGCAACAGCATCTGTTGCAACTCACAGTCTGGGGCATCAAGCAGCTC
CAGGCAAGAATCCTGGCTGTGGAAAGATACCTAAAGGATCAACAGCTCCTGGGGATTTGGGGTTGCTCTG
GAAAACTCATTTGCACCACTGCTGTGCCTTGGAATGCTAGTTGGAGTAATAAATCTCTGGAACAGATTTG
GAATCACACGACCTGGATGGAGTGGGACAGAGAAATTAACAATTACACAAGCTTAATACACTCCTTAATT
GAAGAATCGCAAAACCAGCAAGAAAAGAATGAACAAGAATTATTGGAATTAGATAAATGGGCAAGTTTGT
GGAATTGGTTTAACATAACAAATTGGCTGTGGTATATAAAATTATTCATAATGATAGTAGGAGGCTTGGT
AGGTTTAAGAATAGTTTTTGCTGTACTTTCTATAGTGAATAGAGTTAGGCAGGGATATTCACCATTATCG
TTTCAGACCCACCTCCCAACCCCGAGGGGACCCATGCATTGCATCTCAATTAGTCAGCAACCAGGTGTGG
AAAGTCCCCAGGCTCCCCAGCAGGCAGAAGTATGCAAAGCATGCGTCTCAATTAGTCAGCAACCATAGTC
CCGCCCCTAACTCCGCCCATCCCGCCCCTAACTCCGCCCAGTTCCGCCCATTCTCCGCCCCATGGCTGAC
TAATTTTTTTTATTTATGCAGAGGCCGAGGCCGCCTCGGCCTCTGAGCTATTCCAGAAGTAGTGAGGAGG
CTTTTTTGGAGGCCTAGGCTTTTGCAAAAAGCTTTCTAGAGGTACCACCGGAGCTTACCATGACCGAGTA
CAAGCCCACGGTGCGCCTCGCCACCCGCGACGACGTCCCCAGGGCCGTACGCACCCTCGCCGCCGCGTTC
GCCGACTACCCCGCCACGCGCCACACCGTCGATCCGGACCGCCACATCGAGCGGGTCACCGAGCTGCAAG
AACTCTTCCTCACGCGCGTCGGGCTCGACATCGGCAAGGTGTGGGTCGCGGACGACGGCGCCGCCGTGGC
GGTCTGGACCACGCCGGAGAGCGTCGAAGCGGGGGCGGTGTTCGCCGAGATCGGCCCGCGCATGGCCGAG
TTGAGCGGTTCCCGGCTGGCCGCGCAGCAACAGATGGAAGGCCTCCTGGCGCCGCACCGGCCCAAGGAGC
CCGCGTGGTTCCTGGCCACCGTCGGCGTCTCGCCCGACCACCAGGGCAAGGGTCTGGGCAGCGCCGTCGT
GCTCCCCGGAGTGGAGGCGGCCGAGCGCGCCGGGGTGCCCGCCTTCCTGGAGACCTCCGCGCCCCGCAAC
CTCCCCTTCTACGAGCGGCTCGGCTTCACCGTCACCGCCGACGTCGAGGTGCCCGAAGGACCGCGCACCT
GGTGCATGACCCGCAAGCCCGGTGCCAGTTAACGAATTCTAGATCTTGAGACAAATGGCAGTATTCATCC
ACAATTTTAAAAGAAAAGGGGGGATTGGGGGGTACAGTGCAGGGGAAAGAATAGTAGACATAATAGCAAC
AGACATACAAACTAAAGAATTACAAAAACAAATTACAAAAATTCAAAATTTTCGGGTTTATTACAGGGAC
AGCAGAGATCCACTTTGGCGCCGGCTCGAGGCCTGCAGGTGCAAAGATGGATAAAGTTTTAAACAGAGAG
GAATCTTTGCAGCTAATGGACCTTCTAGGTCTTGAAAGGAGTGGGAATTGGCTCCGGTGCCCGTCAGTGG
GCAGAGCGCACATCGCCCACAGTCCCCGAGAAGTTGGGGGGAGGGGTCGGCAATTGAACCGGTGCCTAGA
GAAGGTGGCGCGGGGTAAACTGGGAAAGTGATGTCGTGTACTGGCTCCGCCTTTTTCCCGAGGGTGGGGG
AGAACCGTATATAAGTGCAGTAGTCGCCGTGAACGTTCTTTTTCGCAACGGGTTTGCCGCCAGAACACAG
GTAAGTGCCGTGTGTGGTTCCCGCGGGCCTGGCCTCTTTACGGGTTATGGCCCTTGCGTGCCTTGAATTA
CTTCCACCTGGCTGCAGTACGTGATTCTTGATCCCGAGCTTCGGGTTGGAAGTGGGTGGGAGAGTTCGAG
GCCTTGCGCTTAAGGAGCCCCTTCGCCTCGTGCTTGAGTTGAGGCCTGGCCTGGGCGCTGGGGCCGCCGC
GTGCGAATCTGGTGGCACCTTCGCGCCTGTCTCGCTGCTTTCGATAAGTCTCTAGCCATTTAAAATTTTT
GATGACCTGCTGCGACGCTTTTTTTCTGGCAAGATAGTCTTGTAAATGCGGGCCAAGATCTGCACACTGG
TATTTCGGTTTTTGGGGCCGCGGGCGGCGACGGGGCCCGTGCGTCCCAGCGCACATGTTCGGCGAGGCGG
GGCCTGCGAGCGCGGCCACCGAGAATCGGACGGGGGTAGTCTCAAGCTGGCCGGCCTGCTCTGGTGCCTG
GCCTCGCGCCGCCGTGTATCGCCCCGCCCTGGGCGGCAAGGCTGGCCCGGTCGGCACCAGTTGCGTGAGC
GGAAAGATGGCCGCTTCCCGGCCCTGCTGCAGGGAGCTCAAAATGGAGGACGCGGCGCTCGGGAGAGCGG
GCGGGTGAGTCACCCACACAAAGGAAAAGGGCCTTTCCGTCCTCAGCCGTCGCTTCATGTGACTCCACGG
AGTACCGGGCGCCGTCCAGGCACCTCGATTAGTTCTCGAGCTTTTGGAGTACGTCGTCTTTAGGTTGGGG
GGAGGGGTTTTATGCGATGGAGTTTCCCCACACTGAGTGGGTGGAGACTGAAGTTAGGCCAGCTTGGCAC
TTGATGTAATTCTCCTTGGAATTTGCCCTTTTTGAGTTTGGATCTTGGTTCATTCTCAAGCCTCAGACAG
TGGTTCAAAGTTTTTTTCTTCCATTTCAGGTGTCGTGAGGCTAGCACCGCCACCATGGAGCTTGTTCCAG
CCACTCCCCATTATCCTGCAGATGTGCTTTTCCAGACTGATCCAACTGCAGAGATGGCAGCTGAGTCATT
GCCTTTCTCCTTCGGGACACTGTCCAGCTGGGAGCTGGAAGCCTGGTATGAGGACCTGCAAGAGGTCCTG
TCTTCAGATGAAAATGGGGGTACCTATGTTTCACCTCCTGGAAATGAAGAGGAAGAATCAAAAATCTTCA
CCACTCTTGACCCTGCTTCTCTGGCTTGGCTGACTGAGGAGGAGCCAGAACCAGCAGAGGTCACAAGCAC
CTCCCAGAGCCCTCACTCTCCAGATTCCAGTCAGAGCTCCCTGGCTCAGGAGGAAGAGGAGGAAGACCAA
GGGAGAACCAGGAAACGGAAACAGAGTGGTCATTCCCCAGCCCGGGCTGGAAAGCAGCGCATGAAGGAGA
AAGAACAGGAGAATGAAAGGAAAGTGGCACAGCTAGCTGAAGAGAATGAACGGCTCAAGCAGGAAATCGA
GCGCCTGACCAGGGAAGTAGAGGCGACTCGCCGAGCTCTGATTGACCGAATGGTGAATCTGCACCAAGCA
TAGTAATGAACTAGTCCGTAACTTGAAAGTATTTCGATTTCTTGGCTTTATATATCTTGTGGAAAGGACG
AGCGAGGAAAGTTACCAGTCTTGCGACGCGTTAAGTCGACAATCAACCTCTGGATTACAAAATTTGTGAA
AGATTGACTGGTATTCTTAACTATGTTGCTCCTTTTACGCTATGTGGATACGCTGCTTTAATGCCTTTGT
ATCATGCTATTGCTTCCCGTATGGCTTTCATTTTCTCCTCCTTGTATAAATCCTGGTTGCTGTCTCTTTA
TGAGGAGTTGTGGCCCGTTGTCAGGCAACGTGGCGTGGTGTGCACTGTGTTTGCTGACGCAACCCCCACT
GGTTGGGGCATTGCCACCACCTGTCAGCTCCTTTCCGGGACTTTCGCTTTCCCCCTCCCTATTGCCACGG
CGGAACTCATCGCCGCCTGCCTTGCCCGCTGCTGGACAGGGGCTCGGCTGTTGGGCACTGACAATTCCGT
GGTGTTGTCGGGGAAATCATCGTCCTTTCCTTGGCTGCTCGCCTGTGTTGCCACCTGGATTCTGCGCGGG
ACGTCCTTCTGCTACGTCCCTTCGGCCCTCAATCCAGCGGACCTTCCTTCCCGCGGCCTGCTGCCGGCTC
TGCGGCCTCTTCCGCGTCTTCGCCTTCGCCCTCAGACGAGTCGGATCTCCCTTTGGGCCGCCTCCCCGCG
TCGACTTTAAGACCAATGACTTACAAGGCAGCTGTAGATCTTAGCCACTTTTTAAAAGAAAAGGGGGGAC
TGGAAGGGCTAATTCACTCCCAACGAAGACAAGATCTGCTTTTTGCTTGTACTGGGTCTCTCTGGTTAGA
CCAGATCTGAGCCTGGGAGCTCTCTGGCTAACTAGGGAACCCACTGCTTAAGCCTCAATAAAGCTTGCCT
TGAGTGCTTCAAGTAGTGTGTGCCCGTCTGTTGTGTGACTCTGGTAACTAGAGATCCCTCAGACCCTTTT
AGTCAGTGTGGAAAATCTCTAGCAGTACGTATAGTAGTTCATGTCATCTTATTATTCAGTATTTATAACT
TGCAAAGAAATGAATATCAGAGAGTGAGAGGAACTTGTTTATTGCAGCTTATAATGGTTACAAATAAAGC
AATAGCATCACAAATTTCACAAATAAAGCATTTTTTTCACTGCATTCTAGTTGTGGTTTGTCCAAACTCA
TCAATGTATCTTATCATGTCTGGCTCTAGCTATCCCGCCCCTAACTCCGCCCATCCCGCCCCTAACTCCG
CCCAGTTCCGCCCATTCTCCGCCCCATGGCTGACTAATTTTTTTTATTTATGCAGAGGCCGAGGCCGCCT
CGGCCTCTGAGCTATTCCAGAAGTAGTGAGGAGGCTTTTTTGGAGGCCTAGGGACGTACCCAATTCGCCC
TATAGTGAGTCGTATTACGCGCGCTCACTGGCCGTCGTTTTACAACGTCGTGACTGGGAAAACCCTGGCG
TTACCCAACTTAATCGCCTTGCAGCACATCCCCCTTTCGCCAGCTGGCGTAATAGCGAAGAGGCCCGCAC
CGATCGCCCTTCCCAACAGTTGCGCAGCCTGAATGGCGAATGGG
[124 nt withheld, positions 6275-6398]
C
[91 nt withheld, positions 6400-6490]
A
[49 nt withheld, positions 6492-6540]
CCTTTGACGTTGGAGTCCACGTTCTTT
[37 nt withheld, positions 6568-6604]
ACCCTATCTCGGTCTATTCTTTTGATTTATAAGGGATTTTGCCGATTTCGGCCTATTGGTTAAAAAATGA
GCTGATTTAACAAAAATTTAACGCGAATTTTAACAAAATATTAACGCTTACAATTTAGGTGGCACTTTTC
GGGGAAATGTGCGCGGAACCCCTATTTGTTTATTTTTCTAAATACATTCAAATATGTATCCGCTCATGAG
ACAATAACCCTGATAAATGCTTCAATAATATTGAAAAAGGAAGAGTATGAGTATTCAACATTTCCGTGTC
GCCCTTATTCCCTTTTTTGCGGCATTTTGCCTTCCTGTTTTTGCTCACCCAGAAACGCTGGTGAAAGTAA
AAGATGCTGAAGATCAGTTGGGTGCACGAGTGGGTTACATCGAACTGGATCTCAACAGCGGTAAGATCCT
TGAGAGTTTTCGCCCCGAAGAACGTTTTCCAATGATGAGCACTTTTAAAGTTCTGCTATGTGGCGCGGTA
TTATCCCGTATTGACGCCGGGCAAGAGCAACTCGGTCGCCGCATACACTATTCTCAGAATGACTTGGTTG
AGTACTCACCAGTCACAGAAAAGCATCTTACGGATGGCATGACAGTAAGAGAATTATGCAGTGCTGCCAT
AACCATGAGTGATAACACTGCGGCCAACTTACTTCTGACAACGATCGGAGGACCGAAGGAGCTAACCGCT
TTTTTGCACAACATGGGGGATCATGTAACTCGCCTTGATCGTTGGGAACCGGAGCTGAATGAAGCCATAC
CAAACGACGAGCGTGACACCACGATGCCTGTAGCAATGGCAACAACGTTGCGCAAACTATTAACTGGCGA
ACTACTTACTCTAGCTTCCCGGCAACAATTAATAGACTGGATGGAGGCGGATAAAGTTGCAGGACCACTT
CTGCGCTCGGCCCTTCCGGCTGGCTGGTTTATTGCTGATAAATCTGGAGCCGGTGAGCGTGGGTCTCGCG
GTATCATTGCAGCACTGGGGCCAGATGGTAAGCCCTCCCGTATCGTAGTTATCTACACGACGGGGAGTCA
GGCAACTATGGATGAACGAAATAGACAGATCGCTGAGATAGGTGCCTCACTGATTAAGCATTGGTAACTG
TCAGACCAAGTTTACTCATATATACTTTAGATTGATTTAAAACTTCATTTTTAATTTAAAAGGATCTAGG
TGAAGATCCTTTTTGATAATCTCATGACCAAAATCCCTTAACGTGAGTTTTCGTTCCACTGAGCGTCAGA
CCCCGTAGAAAAGATCAAAGGATCTTCTTGAGATCCTTTTTTTCTGCGCGTAATCTGCTGCTTGCAAACA
AAAAAACCACCGCTACCAGCGGTGGTTTGTTTGCCGGATCAAGAGCTACCAACTCTTTTTCCGAAGGTAA
CTGGCTTCAGCAGAGCGCAGATACCAAATACTGTTCTTCTAGTGTAGCCGTAGTTAGGCCACCACTTCAA
GAACTCTGTAGCACCGCCTACATACCTCGCTCTGCTAATCCTGTTACCAGTGGCTGCTGCCAGTGGCGAT
AAGTCGTGTCTTACCGGGTTGGACTCAAGACGATAGTTACCGGATAAGGCGCAGCGGTCGGGCTGAACGG
GGGGTTCGTGCACACAGCCCAGCTTGGAGCGAACGACCTACACCGAACTGAGATACCTACAGCGTGAGCT
ATGAGAAAGCGCCACGCTTCCCGAAGGGAGAAAGGCGGACAGGTATCCGGTAAGCGGCAGGGTCGGAACA
GGAGAGCGCACGAGGGAGCTTCCAGGGGGAAACGCCTGGTATCTTTATAGTCCTGTCGGGTTTCGCCACC
TCTGACTTGAGCGTCGATTTTTGTGATGCTCGTCAGGGGGGCGGAGCCTATGGAAAAACGCCAGCAACGC
GGCCTTTTTACGGTTCCTGGCCTTTTGCTGGCCTTTTGCTCACATGTTCTTTCCTGCGTTATCCCCTGAT
TCTGTGGATAACCGTATTACCGCCTTTGAGTGAGCTGATACCGCTCGCCGCAGCCGAACGACCGAGCGCA
GCGAGTCAGTGAGCGAGGAAGCGGAAGAGCGCCCAATACGCAAACCGCCTCTCCCCGCGCGTTGGCCGAT
TCATTAATGCAGCTGGCACGACAGGTTTCCCGACTGGAAAGCGGGCAGTGAGCGCAACGCAATTAATGTG
AGTTAGCTCACTCATTAGGCACCCCAGGCTTTACACTTTATGCTTCCGGCTCGTATGTTGTGTGGAATTG
TGAGCGGATAACAATTTCACACAGGAAACAGCTATGACCATGATTACGCCAAGCGCGCAATTAACCCTCA
CTAAAGGGAACAAAAGCTGGAGCTGCAAGC
Features (pLannotate 1.2.2; 31 found; start..end, strand, type, name):
      5..231     +  promoter       RSV promoter: Rous sarcoma virus enhancer/promoter
    232..412     +  LTR            5' LTR (truncated): truncated 5' long terminal repeat (LTR) from HIV-1
    459..584     +  misc_feature   HIV-1 Ψ: packaging signal of human immunodeficiency virus type 1
    568..931     +  CDS            HIV-1 gag (fragment): gag protein from human immunodeficiency virus 1; gag
   1077..1310    +  misc_feature   RRE: The Rev response element (RRE) of HIV-1 allows for Rev-dependent mRNA export from the nucleus to the cytoplasm.
   1687..1713    +  CDS            Rev (fragment): human immunodeficiency virus 1 (HIV-1) Rev protein; rev; enhances nuclear export of unspliced and incompletely spliced viral mRNAs
   1720..1743    +  promoter       SV40 promoter (fragment): SV40 early promoter
   1744..1815    +  promoter       SV40 promoter (fragment): SV40 enhancer and early promoter
   1839..1974    +  rep_origin     SV40 ori: SV40 origin of replication
   2020..2616    +  CDS            PuroR (fragment): puromycin N-acetyltransferase; pac from Streptomyces; confers resistance to puromycin
   2665..2782    +  misc_feature   cPPT/CTS: central polypurine tract and central termination sequence of HIV-1
   2847..2913    +  CDS            small t antigen (fragment): SV40 (simian virus 40) small t antigen
   2920..4098    +  promoter       EF-1α promoter: strong constitutive promoter for human elongation factor EF-1α
   4184..4690    +  CDS            DDIT3: DDIT3_HUMAN - Also known as CHOP, CHOP10, GADD153. Experimental evidence at protein level: Swiss-Prot protein existence level 1. Multifunctional transcription factor in endoplasmic reticulum (ER) stress response (PubMed:15322075, PubMed:15775988, PubMed:19672300). Plays an essential role in the response to a wide variety of cell stresses and induces cell cycle arrest and apoptosis in response to ER stress (PubMed:15322075, PubMed:15775988). Plays a dual role both as an inhibitor of CCAAT/enhancer-binding protein (C/EBP) function and as an activator of other genes (By similarity). Acts as a dom
   4706..4759    +  promoter       U6 promoter (fragment): RNA polymerase III promoter for human U6 snRNA
   4801..5389    +  misc_feature   WPRE: woodchuck hepatitis virus posttranscriptional regulatory element
   5440..5459    +  misc_feature   cPPT/CTS (fragment): central polypurine tract and central termination sequence of HIV-1
   5461..5694    +  LTR            3' LTR (ΔU3): self-inactivating 3' long terminal repeat (LTR) from HIV-1
   5772..5893    +  polyA_signal   SV40 poly(A) signal: SV40 polyadenylation signal
   5933..6068    +  rep_origin     SV40 ori: SV40 origin of replication
   6089..6107    -  promoter       T7 promoter: promoter for bacteriophage T7 RNA polymerase
   6115..6270    +  CDS            lacZα (fragment): LacZα fragment of β-galactosidase; lacZ fragment
   6275..6703    +  rep_origin     f1 ori (sequence partly withheld): f1 bacteriophage origin of replication; arrow indicates direction of (+) strand synthesis
   6756..6860    +  promoter       AmpR promoter: bla
   6861..7721    +  CDS            AmpR: β-lactamase; bla; confers resistance to ampicillin, carbenicillin, and related antibiotics
   7892..8480    +  rep_origin     ori: high-copy-number ColE1/pMB1/pBR322/pUC origin of replication
   8663..8755    +  CDS            lacI (fragment): lac repressor; lacI; The lac repressor binds to the lac operator to inhibit transcription in E. coli. This inhibition can be relieved by adding lactose or isopropyl-β-D-thiogalactopyranoside (IPTG).
   8768..8789    +  protein_bind   CAP binding site: CAP binding activates transcription in the presence of cAMP. E. coli catabolite activator protein
   8804..8834    +  promoter       lac promoter: promoter for the E. coli lac operon
   8842..8858    +  protein_bind   lac operator: The lac repressor binds to the lac operator to inhibit transcription in E. coli. This inhibition can be relieved by adding lactose or isopropyl-β-D-thiogalactopyranoside (IPTG). lac repressor encoded by lacI
   8903..8921    +  promoter       T3 promoter: promoter for bacteriophage T3 RNA polymerase
