[The description below was written by a language model from this plasmid's Addgene catalogue record and pLannotate feature annotations shown in this document.]
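Description:
TFORF0623 is a third-generation-style, self-inactivating lentiviral expression plasmid built on the pLX_TRC317 backbone from the Broad Institute Genetic Perturbation Platform. It belongs to a barcoded library of human transcription factor open reading frames. In bacteria it is maintained through a high-copy ColE1/pUC-type origin with ampicillin selection (AmpR). An f1 origin and remnants of a lac/T7/T3 cloning region are also present in the backbone. The record notes that the plasmid can recombine, as is common for LTR-containing vectors.

The viral portion starts with an RSV promoter fused to a truncated HIV-1 5' LTR, which drives genomic RNA production in packaging cells. This is followed by the Ψ packaging signal with a partial gag sequence, the Rev response element for Rev-dependent nuclear export, and a cPPT/CTS element that aids nuclear import of the provirus. An SV40 early promoter drives the puromycin N-acetyltransferase gene, allowing selection of transduced mammalian cells. Downstream, the strong constitutive EF-1α promoter expresses human DDIT3 (also called CHOP or GADD153), a stress-responsive transcription factor involved in the endoplasmic reticulum stress response, cell cycle arrest and apoptosis. A WPRE after the ORF enhances transcript stability and expression. The cassette ends with a ΔU3 3' LTR, which inactivates LTR promoter activity after integration, and an SV40 polyadenylation signal lies beyond it.

According to the record, each library member carries a unique 24-bp barcode, though it is not annotated in the feature table. The barcode identifies the transcription factor in pooled overexpression screens, such as those used to map factors that direct cell differentiation.
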