Addgene plasmid #142666: TFORF0623
Purpose: Lentiviral vector for overexpressing transcription factor ORFs with unique 24-bp barcodes. Barcodes facilitate identification of transcription factors in pooled screens.
Depositing lab: Feng Zhang. Depositing organization: Broad Institute. Publication: A transcription factor atlas of directed differentiation. Joung J, Ma S, Tay T, Geiger-Schuller KR, Kirchgatterer PC, Verdine VK, Guo B, Arias-Garcia MA, Allen WE, Singh A, Kuksenko O, Abudayyeh OO, Gootenberg JS, Fu Z, Macrae RK, Buenrostro JD, Regev A, Zhang F. Cell. 2023 Jan 5;186(1):209-229.e26. doi: 10.1016/j.cell.2022.11.026. PubMed 36608654.
Backbone
  Vector backbone: pLX_TRC317
  Backbone manufacturer: Broad Institute Genetic Perturbation Platform
  Backbone size w/o insert (bp): 8264
  Vector type: Mammalian Expression, Lentiviral
  Selectable markers: Puromycin
Growth in bacteria
  Bacterial resistance: Ampicillin, 100 μg/mL
  Growth temperature: 37°C
  Growth strain: NEB Stable
  Copy number: High Copy
Gene/Insert
  Gene/Insert name: DDIT3
  Species: H. sapiens (human)
  Insert size (bp): 680
  Entrez Gene: DDIT3 (a.k.a. AltDDIT3, C/EBPzeta, CEBPZ, CHOP, CHOP-10, CHOP10, GADD153)
  Promoter: EF1a
  Cloning method: Unknown
  Sequencing primers: 5′ GGGTGGAGACTGAAGTTAGGCCAG; 3′ CACATAGCGTAAAAGGAGCAACATAG
Terms and licenses: Academic/Nonprofit Terms; Industry Terms: Not Available to Industry
Depositor comments: NM_001195056,NM_001195053,NM_001195054,NM_001195055,ENST00000551116,ENST00000552740 . The transcription factor ORF portion of this plasmid was synthesized by Genewiz. Please test multiple small colonies in case of plasmid recombination. To make this collection available in a timely manner, a portion of this collection was not fully sequenced by Addgene. If an Addgene verified full plasmid sequence is not available, please contact us prior to placing an order to request the full sequence.
How to cite: TFORF0623 was a gift from Feng Zhang (Addgene plasmid # 142666 ; http://n2t.net/addgene:142666 ; RRID:Addgene_142666)
