>Addgene plasmid #142666 | TFORF0623 | depositor partial sequence | sequence record 280136 | Insert
ACCGCCACCATGGAGCTTGTTCCAGCCACTCCCCATTATCCTGCAGATGTGCTTTTCCAGACTGATCCAA
CTGCAGAGATGGCAGCTGAGTCATTGCCTTTCTCCTTCGGGACACTGTCCAGCTGGGAGCTGGAAGCCTG
GTATGAGGACCTGCAAGAGGTCCTGTCTTCAGATGAAAATGGGGGTACCTATGTTTCACCTCCTGGAAAT
GAAGAGGAAGAATCAAAAATCTTCACCACTCTTGACCCTGCTTCTCTGGCTTGGCTGACTGAGGAGGAGC
CAGAACCAGCAGAGGTCACAAGCACCTCCCAGAGCCCTCACTCTCCAGATTCCAGTCAGAGCTCCCTGGC
TCAGGAGGAAGAGGAGGAAGACCAAGGGAGAACCAGGAAACGGAAACAGAGTGGTCATTCCCCAGCCCGG
GCTGGAAAGCAGCGCATGAAGGAGAAAGAACAGGAGAATGAAAGGAAAGTGGCACAGCTAGCTGAAGAGA
ATGAACGGCTCAAGCAGGAAATCGAGCGCCTGACCAGGGAAGTAGAGGCGACTCGCCGAGCTCTGATTGA
CCGAATGGTGAATCTGCACCAAGCATAGTAATGAACTAGTCCGTAACTTGAAAGTATTTCGATTTCTTGG
CTTTATATATCTTGTGGAAAGGACGAGCGAGGAAAGTTACCAGTCTTGCG
