>Addgene plasmid #142666 | TFORF0623 | depositor partial sequence | sequence record 280137 | Barcode
GCGAGGAAAGTTACCAGTCTTGCG
